>Addgene plasmid #236036 | pQdCas12a.empty | addgene full sequence | sequence record 474357 | Addgene NGS Result
ATGCAGGCCAAGGCCGCCGCGATCATCAAGGCCGTGGGCGAAAAGCTGCTGACGGAACAGCGGGAAGTCC
AGCGCCAGAAACAGGCCCAGCGCCAGCAGGAACGCGGGCGCGCACATTTCCCCGAAAAGTGCCACCTGGG
ATGAATGTCAGCTACTGGGCTATCTGGACAAGGGAAAACGCAAGCGCAAAGAGAAAGCAGGTAGCTTGCA
GTGGGCTTACATGGCGATAGCTAGACTGGGCGGTTTTATGGACAGCAAGCGAACCGGAATTGCCAGCTGG
GGCGCCCTCTGGTAAGGTTGGGAAGCCCTGCAAAGTAAACTGGATGGCTTTCTTGCCGCCAAGGATCTGA
TGGCGCAGGGGATCAAGATTTGATCAAGAGACAGGATGAGGATCGTTTCGCATGATTGAACAAGATGGAT
TGCACGCAGGTTCTCCGGCCGCTTGGGTGGAGAGGCTATTCGGCTATGACTGGGCACAACAGACAATCGG
CTGCTCTGATGCCGCCGTGTTCCGGCTGTCAGCGCAGGGGCGCCCGGTTCTTTTTGTCAAGACCGACCTG
TCCGGTGCCCTGAATGAACTACAGGACGAGGCAGCGCGGCTATCGTGGCTGGCCACGACGGGCGTTCCTT
GCGCAGCTGTGCTCGACGTTGTCACTGAAGCGGGAAGGGACTGGCTGCTATTGGGCGAAGTGCCGGGGCA
GGATCTCCTGTCATCTCACCTTGCTCCTGCCGAGAAAGTATCCATCATGGCTGATGCAATGCGGCGGCTG
CATACGCTTGATCCGGCTACCTGCCCATTCGACCACCAAGCGAAACATCGCATCGAGCGAGCACGTACTC
GGATGGAAGCCGGTCTTGTCGATCAGGATGATCTGGACGAAGAGCATCAGGGGCTCGCGCCAGCCGAACT
GTTCGCCAGGCTCAAGGCGCGCATGCCCGACGGCGAGGATCTCGTCGTGACCCATGGCGATGCCTGCTTG
CCGAATATCATGGTGGAAAATGGCCGCTTTTCTGGATTCATCGACTGTGGCCGGCTGGGTGTGGCGGACC
GCTATCAGGACATAGCGTTGGCTACCCGTGATATTGCTGAAGAGCTTGGCGGCGAATGGGCTGACCGCTT
CCTCGTGCTTTACGGTATCGCCGCTCCCGATTCGCAGCGCATCGCCTTCTATCGCCTTCTTGACGAGTTC
TTCTGAGCGGGACTCTGGGGTTCGAAATGACCGACCAAGCGACGCCCAACCTGCCATCACGAGATTTCGA
TTCCACCGCCGCCTTCTATGAAAGGTTGGACTAGAGAATTCATCCTGAACTTATCTAGATTAATTTAAGA
CTGCTTTTTTAAACTGTTCATTAATAGGCATAGACAATACAACCGATTTAGTATCACCTAATACATGAAT
TTCTTTGTCTCCAATACGATGACAAGGAACTTTAATACGCTTTAAAAATCGCTCTATTGCTGTTGATGTT
ACTGTTACATATTCTGTAATACCTTGACTAACAGCGTGTTTATATATAGCTTCAAATAGTTTCATTGTAA
TTTCACTAGCAGAGTTATTTATCTTTGAGCTATTTTTACCTACAGCAAAACGACTTAATTCGACTATATT
AGGATCTTTGGGAGCACTCTGTTGACCAAGCAATTCAGGAAAAACACTTTTCAGCATATAATCACCTGTT
GTAGGTAATAAACGCCAGCATCCACTTACATTTTCAGTATCATCACAAGCATAAATATATTCTGCATTTG
AGTTATCATACTCATCTGATTCAAGGTTATTTTCTACAACTAAGTCCCACTCAAGTCTTTGCTTAAACAC
TTGATAACGAAGACTTAGAATACCTTTATACTCCTCCGATGGAATTGCCAAAAAATCCGATTTTTTTATC
ATTATAGTCATACCAACCTCCCTTGCGTTTATTCGACTATAACAAACCATTTTCTTGCGTAAACCTGTAC
GATCCTACAGGTGCTTATGTTAAGTAATTGTATTCCCAGCGATACAATAGTGTGACAAAAATCCAATTTA
TTAGAATCAAATGTCAATCCATTACCGTTTTAATGATATATAACACGCAAAACTTGCGACAAACAATAGG
TAAGGATAAAGAGATGGGTATGAAAAACATAAATGCCGACGACACATACAGAATAATTAATAAAATTAAA
GCTTGTAGAAGCAATAATGATATTAATCAATGCTTATCTGATATGACTAAAATGGTACATTGTGAATATT
ATTTACTCGCGATCATTTATCCTCATTCTATGGTTAAATCTGATATTTCAATTCTAGATAATTACCCTAA
AAAATGGAGGCAATATTATGATGACGCTAATTTAATAAAATATGATCCTATAGTAGATTATTCTAACTCC
AATCATTCACCAATTAATTGGAATATATTTGAAAACAATGCTGTAAATAAAAAATCTCCAAATGTAATTA
AAGAAGCGAAAACATCAGGTCTTATCACTGGGTTTAGTTTCCCTATTCATACGGCTAACAATGGCTTCGG
AATGCTTAGTTTTGCACATTCAGAAAAAGACAACTATATAGATAGTTTATTTTTACATGCGTGTATGAAC
ATACCATTAATTGTTCCTTCTCTAGTTGATAATTATCGAAAAATAAATATAGCAAATAATAAATCAAACA
ACGATTTAACCAAAAGAGAAAAAGAATGTTTAGCGTGGGCATGCGAAGGAAAAAGCTCTTGGGATATTTC
AAAAATATTAGGCTGCAGTGAGCGTACTGTCACTTTCCATTTAACCAATGCGCAAATGAAACTCAATACA
ACAAACCGCTGCCAAAGTATTTCTAAAGCAATTTTAACAGGAGCAATTGATTGCCCATACTTTAAAAATT
AAAGATCTACCTGTAGGATCGTACAGGTTTACGCAAGAAAATGGTTTGTTATAGTCGAATAAAAAAGAGG
AGAAAGGATCTATGTCAATTTATCAAGAATTTGTTAATAAATATAGTTTAAGTAAAACTCTAAGATTTGA
GTTAATCCCACAGGGTAAAACACTTGAAAACATAAAAGCAAGAGGTTTGATTTTAGATGATGAGAAAAGA
GCTAAAGACTACAAAAAGGCTAAACAAATAATTGATAAATATCATCAGTTTTTTATAGAGGAGATATTAA
GTTCGGTTTGTATTAGCGAAGATTTATTACAAAACTATTCTGATGTTTATTTTAAACTTAAAAAGAGTGA
TGATGATAATCTACAAAAAGATTTTAAAAGTGCAAAAGATACGATAAAGAAACAAATATCTGAATATATA
AAGGACTCAGAGAAATTTAAGAATTTGTTTAATCAAAACCTTATCGATGCTAAAAAAGGGCAAGAGTCAG
ATTTAATTCTATGGCTAAAGCAATCTAAGGATAATGGTATAGAACTATTTAAAGCCAATAGTGATATCAC
AGATATAGATGAGGCGTTAGAAATAATCAAATCTTTTAAAGGTTGGACAACTTATTTTAAGGGTTTTCAT
GAAAATAGAAAAAATGTTTATAGTAGCAATGATATTCCTACATCTATTATTTATAGGATAGTAGATGATA
ATTTGCCTAAATTTCTAGAAAATAAAGCTAAGTATGAGAGTTTAAAAGACAAAGCTCCAGAAGCTATAAA
CTATGAACAAATTAAAAAAGATTTGGCAGAAGAGCTAACCTTTGATATTGACTACAAAACATCTGAAGTT
AATCAAAGAGTTTTTTCACTTGATGAAGTTTTTGAGATAGCAAACTTTAATAATTATCTAAATCAAAGTG
GTATTACTAAATTTAATACTATTATTGGTGGTAAATTTGTAAATGGTGAAAATACAAAGAGAAAAGGTAT
AAATGAATATATAAATCTATACTCACAGCAAATAAATGATAAAACACTCAAAAAATATAAAATGAGTGTT
TTATTTAAGCAAATTTTAAGTGATACAGAATCTAAATCTTTTGTAATTGATAAGTTAGAAGATGATAGTG
ATGTAGTTACAACGATGCAAAGTTTTTATGAGCAAATAGCAGCTTTTAAAACAGTAGAAGAAAAATCTAT
TAAAGAAACACTATCTTTATTATTTGATGATTTAAAAGCTCAAAAACTTGATTTGAGTAAAATTTATTTT
AAAAATGATAAATCTCTTACTGATCTATCACAACAAGTTTTTGATGATTATAGTGTTATTGGTACAGCGG
TACTAGAATATATAACTCAACAAATAGCACCTAAAAATCTTGATAACCCTAGTAAGAAAGAGCAAGAATT
AATAGCCAAAAAAACTGAAAAAGCAAAATACTTATCTCTAGAAACTATAAAGCTTGCCTTAGAAGAATTT
AATAAGCATAGAGATATAGATAAACAGTGTAGGTTTGAAGAAATACTTGCAAACTTTGCGGCTATTCCGA
TGATATTTGATGAAATAGCTCAAAACAAAGACAATTTGGCACAGATATCTATCAAATATCAAAATCAAGG
TAAAAAAGACCTACTTCAAGCTAGTGCGGAAGATGATGTTAAAGCTATCAAGGATCTTTTAGATCAAACT
AATAATCTCTTACATAAACTAAAAATATTTCATATTAGTCAGTCAGAAGATAAGGCAAATATTTTAGACA
AGGATGAGCATTTTTATCTAGTATTTGAGGAGTGCTACTTTGAGCTAGCGAATATAGTGCCTCTTTATAA
CAAAATTAGAAACTATATAACTCAAAAGCCATATAGTGATGAGAAATTTAAGCTCAATTTTGAGAACTCG
ACTTTGGCTAATGGTTGGGATAAAAATAAAGAGCCTGACAATACGGCAATTTTATTTATCAAAGATGATA
AATATTATCTGGGTGTGATGAATAAGAAAAATAACAAAATATTTGATGATAAAGCTATCAAAGAAAATAA
AGGCGAGGGTTATAAAAAAATTGTTTATAAACTTTTACCTGGCGCAAATAAAATGTTACCTAAGGTTTTC
TTTTCTGCTAAATCTATAAAATTTTATAATCCTAGTGAAGATATACTTAGAATAAGAAATCATTCCACAC
ATACAAAAAATGGTAGTCCTCAAAAAGGATATGAAAAATTTGAGTTTAATATTGAAGATTGCCGAAAATT
TATAGATTTTTATAAACAGTCTATAAGTAAGCATCCGGAGTGGAAAGATTTTGGATTTAGATTTTCTGAT
ACTCAAAGATATAATTCTATAGATGAATTTTATAGAGAAGTTGAAAATCAAGGCTACAAACTAACTTTTG
AAAATATATCAGAGAGCTATATTGATAGCGTAGTTAATCAGGGTAAATTGTACCTATTCCAAATCTATAA
TAAAGATTTTTCAGCTTATAGCAAAGGGCGACCAAATCTACATACTTTATATTGGAAAGCGCTGTTTGAT
GAGAGAAATCTTCAAGATGTGGTTTATAAGCTAAATGGTGAGGCAGAGCTTTTTTATCGTAAACAATCAA
TACCTAAAAAAATCACTCACCCAGCTAAAGAGGCAATAGCTAATAAAAACAAAGATAATCCTAAAAAAGA
GAGTGTTTTTGAATATGATTTAATCAAAGATAAACGCTTTACTGAAGATAAGTTTTTCTTTCACTGTCCT
ATTACAATCAATTTTAAATCTAGTGGAGCTAATAAGTTTAATGATGAAATCAATTTATTGCTAAAAGAAA
AAGCAAATGATGTTCATATATTAAGTATAGCTAGAGGTGAAAGACATTTAGCTTACTATACTTTGGTAGA
TGGTAAAGGCAATATCATCAAACAAGATACTTTCAACATCATTGGTAATGATAGAATGAAAACAAACTAC
CATGATAAGCTTGCTGCAATAGAGAAAGATAGGGATTCAGCTAGGAAAGACTGGAAAAAGATAAATAACA
TCAAAGAGATGAAAGAGGGCTATCTATCTCAGGTAGTTCATGAAATAGCTAAGCTAGTTATAGAGTATAA
TGCTATTGTGGTTTTTGAGGATTTAAATTTTGGATTTAAAAGAGGGCGTTTCAAGGTAGAGAAGCAGGTC
TATCAAAAGTTAGAAAAAATGCTAATTGAGAAACTAAACTATCTAGTTTTCAAAGATAATGAGTTTGATA
AAACTGGGGGAGTGCTTAGAGCTTATCAGCTAACAGCACCTTTTGAGACTTTTAAAAAGATGGGTAAACA
AACAGGTATTATCTACTATGTACCAGCTGGTTTTACTTCAAAAATTTGTCCTGTAACTGGTTTTGTAAAT
CAGTTATATCCTAAGTATGAAAGTGTCAGCAAATCTCAAGAGTTCTTTAGTAAGTTTGACAAGATTTGTT
ATAACCTTGATAAGGGCTATTTTGAGTTTAGTTTTGATTATAAAAACTTTGGTGACAAGGCTGCCAAAGG
CAAGTGGACTATAGCTAGCTTTGGGAGTAGATTGATTAACTTTAGAAATTCAGATAAAAATCATAATTGG
GATACTCGAGAAGTTTATCCAACTAAAGAGTTGGAGAAATTGCTAAAAGATTATTCTATCGAATATGGGC
ATGGCGAATGTATCAAAGCAGCTATTTGCGGTGAGAGCGACAAAAAGTTTTTTGCTAAGCTAACTAGTGT
CCTAAATACTATCTTACAAATGCGTAACTCAAAAACAGGTACTGAGTTAGATTATCTAATTTCACCAGTA
GCAGATGTAAATGGCAATTTCTTTGATTCGCGACAGGCGCCAAAAAATATGCCTCAAGATGCTGATGCCA
ATGGTGCTTATCATATTGGGCTAAAAGGTCTGATGCTACTAGGTAGGATCAAAAATAATCAAGAGGGCAA
AAAACTCAATTTGGTTATCAAAAATGAAGAGTATTTTGAGTTCGTGCAGAATAGGAATAACTAACTCGAG
TTGACAGCTAGCTCAGTCCTAGGTATAATGCTAGCGCTGATTTAGGCAAAAACGGGTCTAAGAACTTTAA
ATAATTTCTACTGTTGTAGATGAGAGCAGGTGTCAGCCGCTACAGGGCGCGTCCCATTCGCCATTCAGGC
TGCGCAACTGTTGGGAAGGGCGATCGGTGCGGGCCTCTTCGCTATTACGCCAGCTGGCGAAAGGGGGATG
TGCTGCAAGGCGATTAAGTTGGGTAACGCCAGGGTTTTCCCAGTCACGACGTTGTAAAACGACGGCCAGT
GAGCGCGCGTAATACGACTCACTATAGGGCGAATTGGGTACCGGGCCCCCCCTCGAGGTCCTCCAGCTTT
TGTTCCCTTTAGTGAGGGTTAATTGCGCGCTTGGCGTAATCATGGTCATAGCTGTTTCCTGTGTGAAATT
GTTATCCGCTCACAATTCCACACAACATACGAGCCGGAAGCATAAAGTGTAAAGCCTGGGGTGCCTAATG
AGTGAGCTAACTCACATTAATTGCGTTGCGCTCACTGCCCGCTTTCCACCCACCTGCAAAAGTCTAAGAA
CTTTAAATAATTTCTACTGTTGTAGATGCTACTATTCCTGTGCCTTCAGATAATTCAGTCTAAGAACTTT
AAATAATTTCTACTGTTGTAGATGTCTAGAGCCTTTTGTATTAGTAGCCGGTCTAAGAACTTTAAATAAT
TTCTACTGTTGTAGATTAGCGATTTATGAAGGTCATTTTTTTTGTTAACTTCAGGACCTGCAGTCTAGTA
TAGTCTGGAACAGCGCACTTACGGGTTGCTGCGCAACCCAAGTGCTACCGGCGCGGCAGCGTGACCCGTG
TCGGCGGCTCCAACGGCTCGCCATCGTCCAGAAAACACGGCTCATCGGGCATCGGCAGGCGCTGCTGCCC
GCGCCGTTCCCATTCCTCCGTTTCGGTCAAGGCTGGCAGGTCTGGTTCCATGCCCGGAATGCCGGGCTGG
CTGGGCGGCTCCTCGCCGGGGCCGGTCGGTAGTTGCTACTCGCCCGGATACAGGGTCGGGATGCGGCGCA
GGTCGCCATGCCCCAACAGCGATTCGTCCTGGTCGTCGTGATCAACCACCACGGCGGCACTGAACACCGA
CAGGCGCAACTGGTCGCGGGGCTGGCCCCACGCCACGCGGTCATTGACCACGTAGGCCGACACGGTGCCG
GGGCCGTTGAGCTTCACGACGGAGATCCAGCGCTCGGCCACCAAGTCCTTGACTGCGTATTGGACCGTCC
GCAAAGAACGTCCGATGAGCTTGGAAAGTGTCTTCTGGCTGACCACCACGGCGTTCTGGTGGCCCATCTG
CGCCACGAGGTGATGCAGCAGCATTGCCGCCGTGGGTTTCCTCGCAATAAGCCCGGCCCACGCCTCATGC
GCTTTGCGTTCCGTTTGCACCCAGTGACCGGGCTTGTTCTTGGCTTGAATGCCGATTTCTCTGGACTGCG
TGGCCATGCTTATCTCCATGCGGTAGGGGTGCCGCACGGTTGCGGCACCATGCGCAATCAGCTGCAACTT
TTTGGCAGCGCGACAACAATTATGCGTTGCGTAAAAGTGGCAGTCAATTACAGATTTTCTTTAACCTACG
CAATGAGCTATTGCGGGGGGTGCCGCAATGAGCTGTTGCGTACCCCCCTTTTTTAAGTTGTTGATTTTTA
AGTCTTTCGCATTTCGCCCTATATCTAGTTCTTTGGTGCCCAAAGAAGGGCACCCCTGCGGGGTTCCCCC
ACGCCTTCGGCGCGGCTCCCCCTCCGGCAAAAAGTGGCCCCTCCGGGGCTTGTTGATCGACTGCGCGGCC
TTCGGCCTTGCCCAAGGTGGCGCTGCCCCCTTGGAACCCCCGCACTCGCCGCCGTGAGGCTCGGGGGGCA
GGCGGGCGGGCTTCGCCCTTCGACTGCCCCCACTCGCATAGGCTTGGGTCGTTCCAGGCGCGTCAAGGCC
AAGCCGCTGCGCGGTCGCTGCGCGAGCCTTGACCCGCCTTCCACTTGGTGTCCAACCGGCAAGCGAAGCG
CGCAGGCCGCAGGCCGGAGGCTTTTCCCCAGAGAAAATTAAAAAAATTGATGGGGCAAGGCCGCAGGCCG
CGCAGTTGGAGCCGGTGGGTATGTGGTCGAAGGCTGGGTAGCCGGTGGGCAATCCCTGTGGTCAAGCTCG
TGGGCTGGCGCAGCCTGTCCATCAGCTTGTCCAGCAGGGTTGTCCACGGGCCGAGCGAAGCGAGCCAGCC
GGTGGCCGCTCGCGGCCATCGTCCACATATCCACGGGCTGGCAAGGGAGCGCAGCGACCGCGCAGGGCGA
AGCCCGGAGAGCAAGCCCGTAGGGCGCCGCAGCCGCCGTAGGCGGTCACGACTTTGCGAAGCAAAGTCTA
GTGAGTATACTCAAGCATTGAGTGGCCCGCCGGAGGCACCGCCTTGCGCTGCCCCCGTCGAGCCGGTTGG
ACACCAAAAGGGAGGGGCAGGCATGGCGGCATACGCGATCATGCGATGCAAGAAGCTGGCGAAAATGGGC
AACGTGGCGGCCAGTCTCAAGCACGCCTACCGCGAGCGCGAGACGCCCAACGCTGACGCCAGCAGGACGC
CAGAGAACGAGCACTGGGCGGCCAGCAGCACCGATGAAGCGATGGGCCGACTGCGCGAGTTGCTGCCAGA
GAAGCGGCGCAAGGACGCTGTGTTGGCGGTCGAGTACGTCATGACGGCCAGCCCGGAATGGTGGAAGTCG
GCCAGCCAAGAACAGCAGGCGGCGTTCTTCGAGAAGGCGCACAAGTGGCTGGCGGACAAGTACGGGGCGG
ATCGCATCGTGACGGCCAGCATCCACCGTGACGAAACCAGCCCGCACATGACCGCGTTCGTGGTGCCGCT
GACGCAGGACGGCAGGCTGTCGGCCAAGGAGTTCATCGGCAACAAAGCGCAGATGACCCGCGACCAGACC
ACGTTTGCGGCTGCTGTGGCCGATCTAGGGCTGCAACGGGGCATCGAGGGCAGCAAGGCACGTCACACGC
GCATTCAGGCGTTCTACGAGGCCCTGGAGCGGCCACCAGTGGGCCACGTCACCATCAGCCCGCAAGCGGT
CGAGCCACGCGCCTATGCACCGCAGGGATTGGCCGAAAAGCTGGGAATCTCAAAGCGCGTTGAGACGCCG
GAAGCCGTGGCCGACCGGCTGACAAAAGCGGTTCGGCAGGGGTATGAGCCTGCCCTACAGGCCGCCGCAG
GAGCGCGTGAGATGCGCAAGAAGGCCGATCAAGCCCAAGAGACGGCCCGAGACCTTCGGGAGCGCCTGAA
GCCCGTTCTGGACGCCCTGGGGCCGTTGAATCGGGAT
Features (pLannotate 1.2.2; 17 found; start..end, strand, type, name):
     86..370     +  CDS            tnpA (fragment): TN5P_ECOLX - Also known as tnp. Experimental evidence at protein level: Swiss-Prot protein existence level 1. Mediates transposition of transposon Tn5 by a 'cut and paste' mechanism. First, the monomeric transposase binds the 19 bp inverted DNA repeats flanking the transposon. Then, dimerization of the DNA- bound transposase creates a synaptic DNA complex. After nicking of the first DNA strand, excision of the transposon proceeds through a series of intermediates. The transposase then mediates the insertion of the transposon at a new site by strand transfer. The activity of the wild- type tran
    402..1193    +  CDS            neo: KKA2_KLEPN - Also known as kan, nptII. Experimental evidence at protein level: Swiss-Prot protein existence level 1. Resistance to kanamycin, neomycin, paromomycin, ribostamycin, butirosin and gentamicin B. From Klebsiella pneumoniae.
   1217..1288    +  CDS            ble (fragment): BLE_KLEPN - Experimental evidence at protein level: Swiss-Prot protein existence level 1. Binding protein with a strong affinity to the bleomycin family of antibiotics. Binds to CL990; an antimitotic-antibiotic compound. From Klebsiella pneumoniae.
   1323..1901    -  CDS            luxI: LUXI_ALIFS - Protein inferred from homology: Swiss-Prot protein existence level 3. Required for the synthesis of OHHL (N-(3-oxohexanoyl)-L- homoserine lactone) also known as VAI or N-(beta-ketocaproyl)homoserine lactone or 3-oxo-N-(tetrahydro-2-oxo-3-furanyl)-hexanamide, an autoinducer molecule which binds to LuxR and thus acts in bioluminescence regulation. From Aliivibrio fischeri (Vibrio fischeri).
   2120..2869    +  CDS            luxR: LUXR_ALIFS - Experimental evidence at protein level: Swiss-Prot protein existence level 1. Transcriptional activator of the bioluminescence operon. Binds to the OHHL autoinducer. From Aliivibrio fischeri (Vibrio fischeri).
   2952..6851    +  CDS            cas12a: CS12A_FRATN - Also known as cpf1 From Francisella tularensis subsp. novicida (strain U112).
   6861..6895    +  promoter       J23119 promoter: bacterial promoter (Registry of Standard Biological Parts BBa J23119)
   6966..6982    -  rep_origin     f1 ori (fragment): f1 bacteriophage origin of replication; arrow indicates direction of (+) strand synthesis
   6987..7142    -  CDS            lacZα (fragment): LacZα fragment of β-galactosidase; lacZ fragment
   7150..7168    +  promoter       T7 promoter: promoter for bacteriophage T7 RNA polymerase
   7177..7200    -  misc_feature   MCS (fragment): pBluescript multiple cloning site
   7216..7234    -  promoter       T3 promoter: promoter for bacteriophage T3 RNA polymerase
   7279..7295    -  protein_bind   lac operator: The lac repressor binds to the lac operator to inhibit transcription in E. coli. This inhibition can be relieved by adding lactose or isopropyl-β-D-thiogalactopyranoside (IPTG). lac repressor encoded by lacI
   7303..7333    -  promoter       lac promoter: promoter for the E. coli lac operon
   7348..7369    -  protein_bind   CAP binding site: CAP binding activates transcription in the presence of cAMP. E. coli catabolite activator protein
   7675..8337    -  CDS            pBBR1 Rep: replication protein for the broad-host-range plasmid pBBR1 from Bordetella bronchiseptica
   8338..9109    -  rep_origin     pBBR1 oriV: replication origin of the broad-host-range plasmid pBBR1 from Bordetella bronchiseptica; requires the pBBR1 Rep protein for replication
