[The description below was written by a language model from this plasmid's Addgene catalogue record and pLannotate feature annotations shown in this document.]
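Description:
pQdCas12a.empty is a 10.2 kb broad-host-range bacterial CRISPR plasmid built on the pBBR1MCS-2 backbone. It replicates through the pBBR1 oriV together with its cognate Rep protein, is listed as low copy, and is selected with kanamycin via the Tn5-derived neo (nptII) gene. The short tnpA and ble fragments flanking neo are remnants of that Tn5 cassette. The record notes stable maintenance in both E. coli and Pseudomonas putida, consistent with the host range of the pBBR1 replicon. Residual backbone elements include a lacZα fragment, lac promoter/operator and CAP site, T7 and T3 promoters, and a fragment of the pBluescript-type multiple cloning site.

The payload combines a quorum-sensing module with a CRISPR interference effector. The Aliivibrio fischeri luxI and luxR genes are arranged divergently: LuxI synthesises the acyl-homoserine lactone autoinducer and LuxR is the transcriptional activator that binds it. Immediately downstream of luxR lies a Francisella novicida cas12a (cpf1) coding sequence, which the catalogue entry describes as dCas12a, i.e. the nuclease-dead form used for transcriptional repression; the inactivating mutations are not annotated. No promoter is annotated for cas12a itself, so its placement under cell-density-dependent Lux control is suggested by the layout and the associated qCRISPRi publication rather than stated in the record. A constitutive J23119 promoter follows the cas12a gene, in the position expected for driving a crRNA. As an "empty" backbone, no targeting guide is recorded, and spacers would presumably be added by the listed ligation-independent cloning. The construct serves as a starting point for autonomous, quorum-sensing-driven CRISPRi to control metabolic pathways dynamically.
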