Addgene plasmid #236036: pQdCas12a.empty
Purpose: (Empty Backbone) The plasmid pQdCas12a.empty expresses the dCas12a endonuclease.
Depositing lab: Radhakrishnan Mahadevan. Depositing organization: University of Toronto. Publication: Model-Based Optimization of a qCRISPRi Circuit for Dynamic Control of Metabolic Pathways. Golla SA, Abo-Hashesh M, Gupta D, Liu Y, Mahadevan R. ACS Synth Biol. 2025 Oct 17;14(10):3890-3898. doi: 10.1021/acssynbio.5c00095. Epub 2025 Sep 29. PubMed 41021780.
Backbone
  Vector backbone: pBBRMCS2
  Backbone size (bp): 10187
  Vector type: CRISPR
Growth in bacteria
  Bacterial resistance: Kanamycin, 50 μg/mL
  Growth temperature: 37°C
  Growth strain: DH5alpha
  Growth instructions: The plasmid is stable in both 30 and 37 centigrade in E. coli. the plasmid is stable in 30 centigrade in P. putida.
  Copy number: Low Copy
Gene/Insert
  Cloning method: Ligation Independent Cloning
  Sequencing primers: 5′ AGGATCTCGTCGTGACCCATG; 3′ AAACGGAGGAATGGGAACG
Terms and licenses: Academic/Nonprofit Terms; Industry Terms: Not Available to Industry
How to cite: pQdCas12a.empty was a gift from Radhakrishnan Mahadevan (Addgene plasmid # 236036 ; http://n2t.net/addgene:236036 ; RRID:Addgene_236036)
